Addgene plasmid #107578: pTU1-A-fbp_RiboJ_GFP+_MGApt_Bba_B0015
Purpose: B. megaterium DSM319 fbp promoter, GFP+ with malachite green mRNA aptamer for Bacillus cell-free transcription-translation. Bacillus shuttle vector backbone, colE1/AmpR (E. coli), RebB/TetA (Bacillus)
Depositing lab: Paul Freemont. Depositing organization: Imperial College London. Publication: Rapid acquisition and model-based analysis of cell-free transcription-translation reactions from nonmodel bacteria. Moore SJ, MacDonald JT, Wienecke S, Ishwarbhai A, Tsipa A, Aw R, Kylilis N, Bell DJ, McClymont DW, Jensen K, Polizzi KM, Biedendieck R, Freemont PS. Proc Natl Acad Sci U S A. 2018 Apr 17. pii: 1715806115. doi: 10.1073/pnas.1715806115. PubMed 29666238.
Backbone
  Vector backbone: pTU1-A - EcoFlex (Moore et al, 2016 - PubMed PMID: 27096716)
  Backbone manufacturer: N/A
  Backbone size w/o insert (bp): 6336
  Total vector size (bp): 7074
  Modifications to backbone: EcoFlex backbone (AmpR + pMB1) and Bacillus origin of replication (rebM) and tetracycline resistance (tetA)
  Vector type: Bacterial Expression, Synthetic Biology
Growth in bacteria
  Bacterial resistance: Ampicillin and Tetracycline, 100 & 10 μg/mL
  Growth temperature: 37°C
  Growth strain: DH5alpha
  Growth instructions: 100 ug/ml ampicillin in E. coli 5 ug/ml tetracycline in Bacillus
  Copy number: High Copy
Gene/Insert
  Gene/Insert name: GFP+ (alt name: GFPuv3)
  Species: Synthetic
  Insert size (bp): 738
  Mutation: F64L/ S65T/ Q80R/ F99S/ M153T/ V163A
  Promoter: fbp promoter Bacillus megaterium DSM319
  Tag / fusion protein: B. megaterium DSM319 xylA leader sequence (MTSSKIW) (N terminal on insert)
  Cloning method: Restriction Enzyme; 5′ cloning site See Moore et al, 2016 - PubMed PMID: 27096716 (destroyed during cloning); 3′ cloning site EcoFlex assembly (destroyed during cloning)
  Sequencing primers: 5′ BM_VF; gctttcgctaaggatgatttctg; 3′ BM_VR; cgaaagggcctcgtgatac
Resource information
  A portion of this plasmid was derived from a plasmid made by: Dr Rebekka Biedendieck and Professor Dieter Jahn - Braunschweig Technical University
Terms and licenses: Academic/Nonprofit Terms; Industry Terms: Not Available to Industry
How to cite: pTU1-A-fbp_RiboJ_GFP+_MGApt_Bba_B0015 was a gift from Paul Freemont (Addgene plasmid # 107578 ; http://n2t.net/addgene:107578 ; RRID:Addgene_107578)
