[The description below was written by a language model from this plasmid's Addgene catalogue record and pLannotate feature annotations shown in this document.]
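Description:
pTU1-A-fbp_RiboJ_GFP+_MGApt_Bba_B0015 is an E. coli–Bacillus shuttle plasmid of about 7.1 kb, built on the level-1 pTU1-A backbone of the EcoFlex modular assembly kit and classed as a bacterial expression and synthetic biology vector. In E. coli it replicates at high copy from a ColE1/pMB1-type origin and is selected with ampicillin through β-lactamase expressed from its native bla promoter. The backbone was modified with a Gram-positive replicon and marker. The feature table shows a RepB replication protein gene, a fragment of a pre/mob gene, and a tetL-type tetracycline efflux gene with its leader peptide, which together provide maintenance and tetracycline selection in Bacillus. The catalogue calls these elements RebB/rebM and tetA, whereas the annotation identifies them as repB and tetL.

The payload is a single reporter transcription unit driven by the fbp promoter from Bacillus megaterium DSM319. Downstream lies RiboJ, annotated as the sTRSV hammerhead ribozyme. This self-cleaving insulator trims the 5′ untranslated region so that expression depends less on promoter context. It is followed by GFP+ (GFPuv3), a variant carrying F64L, S65T, Q80R, F99S, M153T and V163A, detected by the annotation as a Cycle 3 GFP relative. GFP+ is fused at its N terminus to a short leader from the B. megaterium xylA gene. According to the name and stated purpose, a malachite green RNA aptamer sits in the transcript, although it is not picked up in the feature table. The unit ends with the BBa_B0015 double terminator (rrnB T1 plus T7Te). The design allows mRNA to be followed by aptamer–dye fluorescence and protein by GFP at the same time. The plasmid is intended for characterising transcription and translation in Bacillus cell-free reactions.
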