Features (pLannotate 1.2.2; 13 found; start..end, strand, type, name):
    758..807     +  misc_RNA       sTRSV HHRz: hammerhead ribozyme from the tobacco ringspot virus satellite RNA (Khvorova et al., 2003)
    885..1602    +  CDS            Cycle 3 GFP (fragment): Cycle 3 GFP (Crameri et al., 1996) mammalian codon-optimized
   1683..1754    +  terminator     rrnB T1 terminator: transcription terminator T1 from the E. coli rrnB gene
   1770..1797    +  terminator     T7Te terminator: phage T7 early transcription terminator
   1967..3343    -  CDS            TcR: tetracycline efflux protein; Bacillus subtilis tetL; confers resistance to tetracycline
   3380..3439    -  CDS            tetL: LPTR_BACCE - Protein predicted: Swiss-Prot protein existence level 4. From Bacillus cereus.
   3543..4547    -  CDS            repB: RepB replication protein; repB; from Enterococcus faecalis plasmid pAMα1 AAN03827.1 22652809.0
   4774..4962    -  CDS            pre (fragment): PRE2_STAAM - Also known as mob. Protein inferred from homology: Swiss-Prot protein existence level 3. The interaction of the RSA site and the PRE protein may not only serves a function in plasmid maintenance, but may also contributes to the distribution of small antibiotic resistance plasmids among Gram- positive bacteria. From Staphylococcus aureus (strain Mu50 / ATCC 700699).
   5162..5750    -  rep_origin     ori: high-copy-number ColE1/pMB1/pBR322/pUC origin of replication
   5921..6781    -  CDS            AmpR: β-lactamase; bla; confers resistance to ampicillin, carbenicillin, and related antibiotics
   6782..6886    -  promoter       AmpR promoter: bla
   6976..7019    -  terminator     bacterial terminator: putative bacterial transcription terminator
   7022..7041    +  misc_feature   BioBrick prefix: BioBrick prefix for parts that start with "ATG"
>Addgene plasmid #107578 | pTU1-A-fbp_RiboJ_GFP+_MGApt_Bba_B0015 | addgene full sequence | sequence record 209151 | Addgene NGS Result
GTTCACAAATCACTACATTCGTACGAACACTCTGCAATAATTCACTTTTAGGTTGGAGTGTAGAGATAAG
AAAAGCAGCGTGATGTTTTACATCCGCTGCTTTTTTATATCGTAAAATTCATTTAGTACAAGGCGCCCGT
TGTATAGCTAAATTGCTTAGGGGCGGGTTTTAAAACCGGATATACTGAAATAGTGAAACGGTCAGAATTA
GGGTGGATAAGGTATCAGCAGACATTAATGTGATGATTTTCCCTCGATTTTTCTCTTCATCTAACAAATC
CAACAGAAAAAATCTCTGAACATAAAAGAACAGAGATTCAACAGAATGATGATTCTTATATAATACAAAG
GATGACTTTTCCTGTCTCAGAAAGGTCATTTTTATTGTAACACCAGCAAAGTCTTAACGCTGTGAGATAT
CTCACAGCTAGGGAAGAAAAAACCTGCTATTATATAGAGGTCGGAGTAAACTTTCTTAATTATGTGCGCT
TCTTTCATATGTATCGAACCTGTTGACTGAGATCAGCAGGTTTTTTTATGTTACCAGCTAGCTGTCATCT
TTAAAGGGGCAAGATCGTTTAATCTTTATAAACAAATAGACTTTATACCATTTTACCTATACGTAAAATA
GGTTAAAATAAAGGGGTGAGGCGTGGAGAGAAAAGAGTTAAATAAGAGGTGCGTTACATTATGATCACAA
TTTATCTTACAAGGTTATAACGGTGATTATACTAAATGGTGAACGTTGAAAGTACAGCTGTCACCGGATG
TGCTTTCCGGTCTGATGAGTCCGTGAGGACGAAACAGCCTCTACAAATAATTTTGTTTAAACTTGTTCAC
TTAAATCAAGGAGGTGAATGTCATATGACTAGTTCGAAGATCTGGGCTAGCAAAGGAGAAGAACTTTTCA
CTGGAGTTGTCCCAATTCTTGTTGAATTAGATGGTGATGTTAATGGGCACAAATTTTCTGTCAGTGGAGA
GGGTGAAGGTGATGCTACATACGGAAAGCTTACCCTTAAATTTATTTGCACTACTGGAAAACTACCTGTT
CCATGGCCAACACTTGTCACTACTTTGACCTATGGTGTTCAATGCTTTTCCCGTTATCCGGATCATATGA
AACGGCATGACTTTTTCAAGAGTGCCATGCCCGAAGGTTATGTACAGGAACGCACTATATCTTTCAAAGA
TGACGGGAACTACAAGACGCGTGCTGAAGTCAAGTTTGAAGGTGATACCCTTGTTAATCGTATCGAGTTA
AAAGGTATTGATTTTAAAGAAGATGGAAACATTCTCGGACACAAACTCGAGTACAACTATAACTCACACA
ATGTATACATCACGGCAGACAAACAAAAGAATGGAATCAAAGCTAACTTCAAAATTCGCCACAACATTGA
AGATGGATCCGTTCAACTAGCAGACCATTATCAACAAAATACTCCAATTGGCGATGGCCCTGTCCTTTTA
CCAGACAACCATTACCTGTCGACACAATCTGCCCTTTCGAAAGATCCCAACGAAAAGCGTGACCACATGG
TCCTTCTTGAGTTTGTAACTGCTGCTGGGATTACACATGGCATGGATGAGCCCTACAAATAATGAATTCG
CGGCCGCATGCTCGATATAGCAATACGGATCCCGACTGGCGAGAGCCAGGTAACGAATGGATCCCCAGGC
ATCAAATAAAACGAAAGGCTCAGTCGAAAGACTGGGCCTTTCGTTTTATCTGTTGTTTGTCGGTGAACGC
TCTCTACTAGAGTCACACTGGCTCACCTTCGGGTGGGCCTTTCTGCGTTTATATGTTACCGGTCCAAGTC
GACCACCTGACGTCTAAGAAACCATTATTATCATGACATTAACCTATAAAAATAGGCGTATCACGAGGCC
CTTTCGTCTTCAAGAATTCCTGTTATAAAAAAAGGATCAATTTTGAACTCTCTCCCAAAGTTGATCCCTT
AACGATTTAGAAATCCCTTTGAGAATGTTTATATACATTCAAGGTAACCAGCCAACTAATGACAATGATT
CCTGAAAAAAGTAATAACAAATTACTATACAGATAAGTTGACTGATCAACTTCCATAGGTAACAACCTTT
GATCAAGTAAGGGTATGGATAATAAACCACCTACAATTGCAATACCTGTTCCCTCTGATAAAAAGCTGGT
AAAGTTAAGCAAACTCATTCCAGCACCAGCTTCCTGCTGTTTCAAGCTACTTGAAACAATTGTTGATATA
ACTGTTTTGGTGAACGAAAGCCCACCTAAAACAAATACGATTATAATTGTCATGAACCATGATGTTGTTT
CTAAAAGAAAGGAAGCAGTTAAAAAGCTAACAGAAAGAAATGTAACTCCGATGTTTAACACGTATAAAGG
ACCTCTTCTATCAACAAGTATCCCACCAATGTAGCCGAAAATAATGACACTCATTGTTCCAGGGAAAATA
ATTACACTTCCGATTTCGGCAGTACTTAGCTGGTGAACATCTTTCATCATATAAGGAACCATAGAGACAA
ACCCTGCTACTGTTCCAAATATAATTCCCCCACAAAGAACTCCAATCATAAAAGGTATATTTTTCCCTAA
TCCGGGATCAACAAAAGGATCTGTTACTTTCCTGATATGTTTTACAAATATCAGGAATGACAGCACGCTA
ACGATAAGAAAAGAAATGCTATATGATGTTGTAAACAACATAAAAAATACAATGCCTACAGACATTAGTA
TAATTCCTTTGATATCAAAATGACCTTTTATCCTTACTTCTTTCTTTAATAATTTCATAAGAAACGGAAC
AGTGATAATTGTTATCATAGGAATGAGTAGAAGATAGGACCAATGAATATAATGGGCTATCATTCCACCA
ATCGCTGGACCGACTCCTTCTCCCATGGCTACTATCGATCCAATAAGACCAAATGCTTTACCCCTATTTT
CCTTTGGAATATAGCGCGCAACTACAACCATTACGAGTGCTGGAAATGCAGCTGCACCAGCCCCTTGAAT
AAAACGAGCCATAATAAGTAAGGAAAAGAAAGAATGGCCAACAAACCCAATTACCGACCCGAAACAATTT
ATTATAATTCCAAATAGGAGTAACCTTTTGATGCCTAATTGATCAGATAGCTTTCCATATACAGCTGTTC
CAATGGAAAAGGTTAACATAAAGGCTGTGTTCACCCAGTTTGTACTCGCAGGTGGTTTATTAAAATCATT
TGCAATATCAGGTAATGAGACGTTCAAAACCATTTCATTTAATACGCTAAAAAAAGATAAAATGCAAAGC
CAAATTAAAATTTGGTTGTGTCGTAAATTCGATTGTGAATAGGATGTATTCACATTTCACCCTCCAATAA
TGAGGGCAGACGTAGTTTATAGGGTTAATGATACGCTTCCCTCTTTTAATTGAACCCTGTTACATTCATT
ACACTTCATAATTAATTCCTCCTAAACTTGATTAAAACATTTTACCACATATAAACTAAGTTTTAAATTC
AGTATTTCATCACTTATACAACAATATGGCCCGTTTGTTGAACTACTCTTTAATAAAATAATTTTTCCGT
TCCCAATTCCACATTGCAATAATAGAAAATCCATCTTCATCGGCTTTTTCGTCATCATCTGTATGAATCA
AATCGCCTTCTTCTGTGTCATCAAGGTTTAATTTTTTATGTATTTCTTTTAACAAACCACCATAGGAGAT
TAACCTTTTACGGTGTAAACCTTCCTCCAAATCAGACAAACGTTTCAAATTCTTTTCTTCATCATCGGTC
ATAAAATCCGTATCCTTTACAGGATATTTTGCAGTTTCGTCAATTGCCGATTGTATATCCGATTTATATT
TATTTTTCGGTCGAATCATTTGAACTTTTACATTTGGATCATAGTCTAATTTCATTGCCTTTTTCCAAAA
TTGAATCCATTGTTTTTGATTCACGTAGTTTTCTGTATTCTTAAAATAAGTTGGTTCCACACATACCAAT
ACATGCATGTGCTGATTATAAGAATTATCTTTATTATTTATTGTCACTTCCGTTGCACGCATAAAACCAA
CAAGATTTTTATTAATTTTTTTATATTGCATCATTCGGCGAAATCCTTGAGCCATATCTGACAAACTCTT
ATTTAATTCTTCGCCATCATAAACATTTTTAACTGTTAATGTGAGAAACAACCAACGAACTGTTGGCTTT
TGTTTAATAACTTCAGCAACAACCTTTTGTGACTGAATGCCATGTTTCATTGCTCTCCTCCAGTTGCACA
TTGGACAAAGCCTGGATTTACAAAACCACACTCGATACAACTTTCTTTCGCCTGTTTCACGATTTTGTTT
ATACTCTAATATTTCAGCACAATCTTTTACTCTTTCAGCCTTTTTAAATTCAAGAATATGCAGAAGTTCA
AAGTAATCAACATTAGCGATTTTCTTTTCTCTCCATGGTCTGACTTTTCCACTTTTTGTCTTGTCCACTA
AAACCCTTGATTTTTCATCTGAATAAATGCTACTATTAGGACACATAATATTAAAAGAAACCCCCATCTA
TTTAGTTATTTGTTTGGTCACTTATAACTTTAACAGATGGGGTTTTTCTGTGCAACCAATTTTAAGGGTT
TTCAATACTTTAAAACACATACATACCAACACTTCAACGCACCTTTCAGCAACTAAAATAAAAATGACGT
TATTTCTATATGTATCAAGATAAGAAAGAACAAGTTCAAAACCATCAAAAAAAGACACCTTTTCAGGTGC
TTTTTTTATTTTATAAACTCATTCCCTGATCTCGACTTCGTTCTTTTTTTACCTCTCGGTTATGAGTTAG
TTCAAATTCGTTCTTTTTAGGTTCTAAATCGTGTTTTTCTTGGAATTGTGCTGTTTTATCCTTTACCTTG
TCTACAAACCCCTTAAAAACGTTTTTAAAGGCTTTTAAGCCGTCTGTACGTTCCTTAAGGAAGGTGTTTG
CCAGAGACGCTGCAGGCTTCCTCGCTCACTGACTCGCTGCGCTCGGTCGTTCGGCTGCGGCGAGCGGTAT
CAGCTCACTCAAAGGCGGTAATACGGTTATCCACAGAATCAGGGGATAACGCAGGAAAGAACATGTGAGC
AAAAGGCCAGCAAAAGGCCAGGAACCGTAAAAAGGCCGCGTTGCTGGCGTTTTTCCACAGGCTCCGCCCC
CCTGACGAGCATCACAAAAATCGACGCTCAAGTCAGAGGTGGCGAAACCCGACAGGACTATAAAGATACC
AGGCGTTTCCCCCTGGAAGCTCCCTCGTGCGCTCTCCTGTTCCGACCCTGCCGCTTACCGGATACCTGTC
CGCCTTTCTCCCTTCGGGAAGCGTGGCGCTTTCTCATAGCTCACGCTGTAGGTATCTCAGTTCGGTGTAG
GTCGTTCGCTCCAAGCTGGGCTGTGTGCACGAACCCCCCGTTCAGCCCGACCGCTGCGCCTTATCCGGTA
ACTATCGTCTTGAGTCCAACCCGGTAAGACACGACTTATCGCCACTGGCAGCAGCCACTGGTAACAGGAT
TAGCAGAGCGAGGTATGTAGGCGGTGCTACAGAGTTCTTGAAGTGGTGGCCTAACTACGGCTACACTAGA
AGAACAGTATTTGGTATCTGCGCTCTGCTGAAGCCAGTTACCTTCGGAAAAAGAGTTGGTAGCTCTTGAT
CCGGCAAACAAACCACCGCTGGTAGCGGTGGTTTTTTTGTTTGCAAGCAGCAGATTACGCGCAGAAAAAA
AGGATCTCAAGAAGATCCTTTGATCTTTTCTACGGGGTCTGACGCTCAGTGGAACGAAAACTCACGTTAA
GGGATTTTGGTCATGAGATTATCAAAAAGGATCTTCACCTAGATCCTTTTAAATTAAAAATGAAGTTTTA
AATCAATCTAAAGTATATATGAGTAAACTTGGTCTGACAGTTACCAATGCTTAATCAGTGAGGCACCTAT
CTCAGCGATCTGTCTATTTCGTTCATCCATAGTTGCCTGACTCCCCGTCGTGTAGATAACTACGATACGG
GAGGGCTTACCATCTGGCCCCAGTGCTGCAATGATACCGCGAGAGCCACGCTCACCGGCTCCAGATTTAT
CAGCAATAAACCAGCCAGCCGGAAGGGCCGAGCGCAGAAGTGGTCCTGCAACTTTATCCGCCTCCATCCA
GTCTATTAATTGTTGCCGGGAAGCTAGAGTAAGTAGTTCGCCAGTTAATAGTTTGCGCAACGTTGTTGCC
ATTGCTACAGGCATCGTGGTGTCACGCTCGTCGTTTGGTATGGCTTCATTCAGCTCCGGTTCCCAACGAT
CAAGGCGAGTTACATGATCCCCCATGTTGTGCAAAAAAGCGGTTAGCTCCTTCGGTCCTCCGATCGTTGT
CAGAAGTAAGTTGGCCGCAGTGTTATCACTCATGGTTATGGCAGCACTGCATAATTCTCTTACTGTCATG
CCATCCGTAAGATGCTTTTCTGTGACTGGTGAGTACTCAACCAAGTCATTCTGAGAATAGTGTATGCGGC
GACCGAGTTGCTCTTGCCCGGCGTCAATACGGGATAATACCGCGCCACATAGCAGAACTTTAAAAGTGCT
CATCATTGGAAAACGTTCTTCGGGGCGAAAACTCTCAAGGATCTTACCGCTGTTGAGATCCAGTTCGATG
TAACCCACTCGTGCACCCAACTGATCTTCAGCATCTTTTACTTTCACCAGCGTTTCTGGGTGAGCAAAAA
CAGGAAGGCAAAATGCCGCAAAAAAGGGAATAAGGGCGACACGGAAATGTTGAATACTCATACTCTTCCT
TTTTCAATATTATTGAAGCATTTATCAGGGTTATTGTCTCATGAGCGGATACATATTTGAATGTATTTAG
AAAAATAAACAAATAGGGGTTCCGCGCACATTTCCCCGAAAAGTGCCACCTGACGTCTAAGAAACCATTA
TTATCATGACATTAACCTATAAAAATAGGCGTATCACGAGGCAGAATTTCAGATAAAAAAAATCCTTAGC
TTTCGCTAAGGATGATTTCTGGAATTCGCGGCCGCTTCTAGAACGTCTCAATCTCTAT
